>Addgene plasmid #10902 | pBABE-puro TPR-Met | addgene full sequence | sequence record 228220 | Addgene NGS Result
ATGGCGGCGGTGTTGCAGCAAGTCCTGGAGCGCACGGAGCTGAACAAGCTGCCCAAGTCTGTCCAGAACA
AACTTGAAAAGTTCCTTGCTGATCAGCAATCCGAGATCGATGGCCTGAAGGGGCGGCATGAGAAATTTAA
GGTGGAGAGCGAACAACAGTATTTTGAAATAGAAAAGAGGTTGTCCCACAGTCAGGAGAGACTTGTGAAT
GAAACCCGAGAGTGTCAAAGCTTGCGGCTTGAGCTAGAGAAACTCAACAATCAACTGAAGGCACTAACTG
AGAAAAACAAAGAACTTGAAATTGCTCAGGATCGCAATATTGCCATTCAGAGCCAATTTACAAGAACAAA
GGAAGAATTAGAAGCTGAGAAAAGAGACTTAATTAGAACCAATGAGAGACTATCTCAAGAACTTGAATAC
TTAACAGATCAGTTTCCTAATTCATCTCAGAACGGTTCATGCCGACAAGTGCAGTATCCTCTGACAGACA
TGTCCCCCATCCTAACTAGTGGGGACTCTGATATATCCAGTCCATTACTGCAAAATACTGTCCACATTGA
CCTCAGTGCTCTAAATCCAGAGCTGGTCCAGGCAGTGCAGCATGTAGTGATTGGGCCCAGTAGCCTGATT
GTGCATTTCAATGAAGTCATAGGAAGAGGGCATTTTGGTTGTGTATATCATGGGACTTTGTTGGACAATG
ATGGCAAGAAAATTCACTGTGCTGTGAAATCCTTGAACAGAATCACTGACATAGGAGAAGTTTCCCAATT
TCTGACCGAGGGAATCATCATGAAAGATTTTAGTCATCCCAATGTCCTCTCGCTCCTGGGAATCTGCCTG
CGAAGTGAAGGGTCTCCGCTGGTGGTCCTACCATACATGAAACATGGAGATCTTCGAAATTTCATTCGAA
ATGAGACTCATAATCCAACTGTAAAAGATCTTATTGGCTTTGGTCTTCAAGTAGCCAAAGGCATGAAATA
TCTTGCAAGCAAAAAGTTTGTCCACAGAGACTTGGCTGCAAGAAACTGTATGCTGGATGAAAAATTCACA
GTCAAGGTTGCTGATTTTGGTCTTGCCAGAGACATGTATGATAAAGAATACTATAGTGTACACAACAAAA
CAGGTGCAAAGCTGCCAGTGAAGTGGATGGCTTTGGAAAGTCTGCAAACTCAAAAGTTTACCACCAAGTC
AGATGTGTGGTCCTTTGGCGTGCTCCTCTGGGAGCTGATGACAAGAGGAGCCCCACCTTATCCTGACGTA
AACACCTTTGATATAACTGTTTACTTGTTGCAAGGGAGAAGACTCCTACAACCCGAATACTGCCCAGACC
CCTTATATGAAGTAATGCTAAAATGCTGGCACCCTAAAGCCGAAATGCGCCCATCCTTTTCTGAACTGGT
GTCCCGGATATCAGCGATCTTCTCTACTTTCATTGGGGAGCACTATGTCCATGTGAACGCTACTTATGTG
AACGTAAAATGTGTCGCTCCGTATCCTTCTCTGTTGTCATCAGAAGATAACGCTGATGATGAGGTGGACA
CACGACCAGCCTCCTTCTGGGAGACATCATAGTGCTAGTACTATGTCAAAGCAACAGTCCACACTTTGTC
CAATGGTTTTTTCACTGCCTGACCTTTAAAAGGCCATCGATATTCTTTGCTCTTGCCAAAATTGCACTAT
TATAGGACTTGTATTGTTATTTAAATTACTGGATTCTAAGGAATTTCTTATCTGACAGAGCATCAGAACC
AGAGGCTTGGTCCCACAGGCCACGGACCAATGGCCTGCAGCCGTGACAACACTCCTGTCATATTGGAGTC
CAAAACTTGAATTCGCCAGCACAGTGGTCGACCCTGTGGAATGTGTGTCAGTTAGGGTGTGGAAAGTCCC
CAGGCTCCCCAGCAGGCAGAAGTATGCAAAGCATGCATCTCAATTAGTCAGCAACCAGGTGTGGAAAGTC
CCCAGGCTCCCCAGCAGGCAGAAGTATGCAAAGCATGCATCTCAATTAGTCAGCAACCATAGTCCCGCCC
CTAACTCCGCCCATCCCGCCCCTAACTCCGCCCAGTTCCGCCCATTCTCCGCCCCATGGCTGACTAATTT
TTTTTATTTATGCAGAGGCCGAGGCCGCCTCGGCCTCTGAGCTATTCCAGAAGTAGTGAGGAGGCTTTTT
TGGAGGCCTAGGCTTTTGCAAAAAGCTTACCATGACCGAGTACAAGCCCACGGTGCGCCTCGCCACCCGC
GACGACGTCCCCAGGGCCGTACGCACCCTCGCCGCCGCGTTCGCCGACTACCCCGCCACGCGCCACACCG
TCGATCCGGACCGCCACATCGAGCGGGTCACCGAGCTGCAAGAACTCTTCCTCACGCGCGTCGGGCTCGA
CATCGGCAAGGTGTGGGTCGCGGACGACGGCGCCGCGGTGGCGGTCTGGACCACGCCGGAGAGCGTCGAA
GCGGGGGCGGTGTTCGCCGAGATCGGCCCGCGCATGGCCGAGTTGAGCGGTTCCCGGCTGGCCGCGCAGC
AACAGATGGAAGGCCTCCTGGCGCCGCACCGGCCCAAGGAGCCCGCGTGGTTCCTGGCCACCGTCGGCGT
CTCGCCCGACCACCAGGGCAAGGGTCTGGGCAGCGCCGTCGTGCTCCCCGGAGTGGAGGCGGCCGAGCGC
GCCGGGGTGCCCGCCTTCCTGGAGACCTCCGCGCCCCGCAACCTCCCCTTCTACGAGCGGCTCGGCTTCA
CCGTCACCGCCGACGTCGAGGTGCCCGAAGGACCGCGCACCTGGTGCATGACCCGCAAGCCCGGTGCCTG
ACGCCCGCCCCACGACCCGCAGCGCCCGACCGAAAGGAGCGCACGACCCCATGCATCGATAAAATAAAAG
ATTTTATTTAGTCTCCAGAAAAAGGGGGGAATGAAAGACCCCACCTGTAGGTTTGGCAAGCTAGCTTAAG
TAACGCCATTTTGCAAGGCATGGAAAAATACATAACTGAGAATAGAGAAGTTCAGATCAAGGTCAGGAAC
AGATGGAACAGCTGAATATGGGCCAAACAGGATATCTGTGGTAAGCAGTTCCTGCCCCGGCTCAGGGCCA
AGAACAGATGGAACAGCTGAATATGGGCCAAACAGGATATCTGTGGTAAGCAGTTCCTGCCCCGGCTCAG
GGCCAAGAACAGATGGTCCCCAGATGCGGTCCAGCCCTCAGCAGTTTCTAGAGAACCATCAGATGTTTCC
AGGGTGCCCCAAGGACCTGAAATGACCCTGTGCCTTATTTGAACTAACCAATCAGTTCGCTTCTCGCTTC
TGTTCGCGCGCTTCTGCTCCCCGAGCTCAATAAAAGAGCCCACAACCCCTCACTCGGGGCGCCAGTCCTC
CGATTGACTGAGTCGCCCGGGTACCCGTGTATCCAATAAACCCTCTTGCAGTTGCATCCGACTTGTGGTC
TCGCTGTTCCTTGGGAGGGTCTCCTCTGAGTGATTGACTACCCGTCAGCGGGGGTCTTTCACATGCAGCA
TGTATCAAAATTAATTTGGTTTTTTTTCTTAAGTATTTACATTAAATGGCCATAGTTGCATTAATGAATC
GGCCAACGCGCGGGGAGAGGCGGTTTGCGTATTGGGCGCTCTTCCGCTTCCTCGCTCACTGACTCGCTGC
GCTCGGTCGTTCGGCTGCGGCGAGCGGTATCAGCTCACTCAAAGGCGGTAATACGGTTATCCACAGAATC
AGGGGATAACGCAGGAAAGAACATGTGAGCAAAAGGCCAGCAAAAGGCCAGGAACCGTAAAAAGGCCGCG
TTGCTGGCGTTTTTCCATAGGCTCCGCCCCCCTGACGAGCATCACAAAAATCGACGCTCAAGTCAGAGGT
GGCGAAACCCGACAGGACTATAAAGATACCAGGCGTTTCCCCCTGGAAGCTCCCTCGTGCGCTCTCCTGT
TCCGACCCTGCCGCTTACCGGATACCTGTCCGCCTTTCTCCCTTCGGGAAGCGTGGCGCTTTCTCATAGC
TCACGCTGTAGGTATCTCAGTTCGGTGTAGGTCGTTCGCTCCAAGCTGGGCTGTGTGCACGAACCCCCCG
TTCAGCCCGACCGCTGCGCCTTATCCGGTAACTATCGTCTTGAGTCCAACCCGGTAAGACACGACTTATC
GCCACTGGCAGCAGCCACTGGTAACAGGATTAGCAGAGCGAGGTATGTAGGCGGTGCTACAGAGTTCTTG
AAGTGGTGGCCTAACTACGGCTACACTAGAAGAACAGTATTTGGTATCTGCGCTCTGCTGAAGCCAGTTA
CCTTCGGAAAAAGAGTTGGTAGCTCTTGATCCGGCAAACAAACCACCGCTGGTAGCGGTGGTTTTTTTGT
TTGCAAGCAGCAGATTACGCGCAGAAAAAAAGGATCTCAAGAAGATCCTTTGATCTTTTCTACGGGGTCT
GACGCTCAGTGGAACGAAAACTCACGTTAAGGGATTTTGGTCATGAGATTATCAAAAAGGATCTTCACCT
AGATCCTTTTGCGGCCGCAAATCAATCTAAAGTATATATGAGTAAACTTGGTCTGACAGTTACCAATGCT
TAATCAGTGAGGCACCTATCTCAGCGATCTGTCTATTTCGTTCATCCATAGTTGCCTGACTCCCCGTCGT
GTAGATAACTACGATACGGGAGGGCTTACCATCTGGCCCCAGTGCTGCAATGATACCGCGAGACCCACGC
TCACCGGCTCCAGATTTATCAGCAATAAACCAGCCAGCCGGAAGGGCCGAGCGCAGAAGTGGTCCTGCAA
CTTTATCCGCCTCCATCCAGTCTATTAATTGTTGCCGGGAAGCTAGAGTAAGTAGTTCGCCAGTTAATAG
TTTGCGCAACGTTGTTGCCATTGCTACAGGCATCGTGGTGTCACGCTCGTCGTTTGGTATGGCTTCATTC
AGCTCCGGTTCCCAACGATCAAGGCGAGTTACATGATCCCCCATGTTGTGCAAAAAAGCGGTTAGCTCCT
TCGGTCCTCCGATCGTTGTCAGAAGTAAGTTGGCCGCAGTGTTATCACTCATGGTTATGGCAGCACTGCA
TAATTCTCTTACTGTCATGCCATCCGTAAGATGCTTTTCTGTGACTGGTGAGTACTCAACCAAGTCATTC
TGAGAATAGTGTATGCGGCGACCGAGTTGCTCTTGCCCGGCGTCAATACGGGATAATACCGCGCCACATA
GCAGAACTTTAAAAGTGCTCATCATTGGAAAACGTTCTTCGGGGCGAAAACTCTCAAGGATCTTACCGCT
GTTGAGATCCAGTTCGATGTAACCCACTCGTGCACCCAACTGATCTTCAGCATCTTTTACTTTCACCAGC
GTTTCTGGGTGAGCAAAAACAGGAAGGCAAAATGCCGCAAAAAAGGGAATAAGGGCGACACGGAAATGTT
GAATACTCATACTCTTCCTTTTTCAATATTATTGAAGCATTTATCAGGGTTATTGTCTCATGAGCGGATA
CATATTTGAATGTATTTAGAAAAATAAACAAATAGGGGTTCCGCGCACATTTCCCCGAAAAGTGCCACCT
GCAGCCTGAATATGGGCCAAACAGGATATCTGTGGTAAGCAGTTCCTGCCCCGGCTCAGGGCCAAGAACA
GATGGAACAGCTGAATATGGGCCAAACAGGATATCTGTGGTAAGCAGTTCCTGCCCCGGCTCAGGGCCAA
GAACAGATGGTCCCCAGATGCGGTCCAGCCCTCAGCAGTTTCTAGAGAACCATCAGATGTTTCCAGGGTG
CCCCAAGGACCTGAAATGACCCTGTGCCTTATTTGAACTAACCAATCAGTTCGCTTCTCGCTTCTGTTCG
CGCGCTTCTGCTCCCCGAGCTCAATAAAAGAGCCCACAACCCCTCACTCGGGGCGCCAGTCCTCCGATTG
ACTGAGTCGCCCGGGTACCCGTGTATCCAATAAACCCTCTTGCAGTTGCATCCGACTTGTGGTCTCGCTG
TTCCTTGGGAGGGTCTCCTCTGAGTGATTGACTACCCGTCAGCGGGGGTCTTTCATTTGGGGGCTCGTCC
GGGATCGGGAGACCCCTGCCCAGGGACCACCGACCCACCACCGGGAGGCAAGCTGGCCAGCAACTTATCT
GTGTCTGTCCGATTGTCTAGTGTCTATGACTGATTTTATGCGCCTGCGTCGGTACTAGTTAGCTAACTAG
CTCTGTATCTGGCGGACCCGTGGTGGAACTGACGAGTTCTGAACACCCGGCCGCAACCCTGGGAGACGTC
CCAGGGACTTTGGGGGCCGTTTTTGTGGCCCGACCTGAGGAAGGGAGTCGATGTGGAATCCGACCCCGTC
AGGATATGTGGTTCTGGTAGGAGACGAGAACCTAAAACAGTTCCCGCCTCCGTCTGAATTTTTGCTTTCG
GTTTGGAACCGAAGCCGCGCGTCTTGTCTGCTGCAGCGCTGCAGCATCGTTCTGTGTTGTCTCTGTCTGA
CTGTGTTTCTGTATTTGTCTGAAAATTAGGGCCAGACTGTTACCACTCCCTTAAGTTTGACCTTAGGTCA
CTGGAAAGATGTCGAGCGGATCGCTCACAACCAGTCGGTAGATGTCAAGAAGAGACGTTGGGTTACCTTC
TGCTCTGCAGAATGGCCAACCTTTAACGTCGGATGGCCGCGAGACGGCACCTTTAACCGAGACCTCATCA
CCCAGGTTAAGATCAAGGTCTTTTCACCTGGCCCGCATGGACACCCAGACCAGGTCCCCTACATCGTGAC
CTGGGAAGCCTTGGCTTTTGACCCCCCTCCCTGGGTCAAGCCCTTTGTACACCCTAAGCCTCCGCCTCCT
CTTCCTCCATCCGCCCCGTCTCTCCCCCTTGAACCTCCTCGTTCGACCCCGCCTCGATCCTCCCTTTATC
CAGCCCTCACTCCTTCTCTAGGCGCCGGCCGGATCCCAGTGTGGTGGTACGTAGGAATTCCGGGGGCGGT
GAGGTGCTGTTGCTGAAACGCTGCCGCTGAGGGTGGACTCGATTTCCCAGGGTCCCGCCGCGGGAGTCTC
CGGCGGGCGGGCGCGCGCGAGCCACCGAGCGAGGTGATAGAGGCGGCGGCCCAGGCGTCTGGGTCCTGCT
GGTCTTCGCCTTTCTTCTCCGCTTCTACCCCGTCGGCCGCTGCCACTGGGGTCCCTGGCCCCACCGAC
Features (pLannotate 1.2.2; 13 found; start..end, strand, type, name):
    388..1569    +  CDS            MET (fragment): MET_HUMAN - Experimental evidence at protein level: Swiss-Prot protein existence level 1. (Microbial infection) Acts as a receptor for Listeria monocytogenes internalin InlB, mediating entry of the pathogen into cells. From Homo sapiens (Human).
   1863..2192    +  promoter       SV40 promoter: SV40 enhancer and early promoter
   2202..2801    +  CDS            PuroR: puromycin N-acetyltransferase; pac from Streptomyces alboniger; confers resistance to puromycin
   2900..3021    +  LTR            3' LTR (ΔU3) (fragment): self-inactivating 3' long terminal repeat (LTR) from Moloney murine leukemia virus
   3022..3491    +  LTR            LTR: long terminal repeat from Moloney murine leukemia virus
   3557..3609    -  CDS            lacI (fragment): lac repressor; lacI; The lac repressor binds to the lac operator to inhibit transcription in E. coli. This inhibition can be relieved by adding lactose or isopropyl-β-D-thiogalactopyranoside (IPTG).
   3792..4380    -  rep_origin     ori: high-copy-number ColE1/pMB1/pBR322/pUC origin of replication
   4540..5400    -  CDS            AmpR: β-lactamase; bla; confers resistance to ampicillin, carbenicillin, and related antibiotics
   5401..5505    -  promoter       AmpR promoter: bla
   5536..6005    +  LTR            LTR: long terminal repeat from Moloney murine leukemia virus
   6129..6403    +  misc_feature   MESV Ψ (fragment): packaging signal of murine embryonic stem cell virus
   6470..6886    +  CDS            gag (truncated): truncated Moloney murine leukemia virus (MMLV) gag gene lacking the start codon
   6974..420     +  CDS            Tpr (fragment) (across the origin): TPR_MOUSE - Experimental evidence at protein level: Swiss-Prot protein existence level 1. Component of the nuclear pore complex (NPC), a complex required for the trafficking across the nuclear envelope. Functions as a scaffolding element in the nuclear phase of the NPC essential for normal nucleocytoplasmic transport of proteins and mRNAs, plays a role in the establishment of nuclear-peripheral chromatin compartmentalization in interphase, and in the mitotic spindle checkpoint signaling during mitosis. Involved in the quality control and retention of unspliced mRNAs in the nucleus; in associat
