[The description below was written by a language model from this plasmid's Addgene catalogue record, the feature table of its GenBank file and pLannotate feature annotations shown in this document.]
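Description:
pBABE-puro TPR-Met is a Moloney murine leukemia virus-based retroviral expression vector built on the pBABE-puro backbone (about 5.1 kb without insert; the full sequenced plasmid is 7,138 nt) for stable delivery of the TPR-Met fusion oncogene into mammalian cells. In bacteria it is maintained as a high-copy plasmid through a ColE1/pUC-type origin and selected with ampicillin via the β-lactamase gene and its native promoter.

The proviral cassette is flanked by MoMLV long terminal repeats. Downstream of the 5′ LTR lie a packaging signal (annotated as an MESV Ψ fragment) and a truncated gag segment lacking its start codon, which together support efficient encapsidation of the vector RNA when the plasmid is introduced into a packaging cell line. The insert was cloned between BamHI and SalI sites, both retained. It is annotated as a Tpr fragment running directly into a fragment of human MET, with the two annotations overlapping slightly at the junction. The Tpr portion was matched by the annotation tool to the mouse protein, but the record does not state the species of origin. No separate promoter is annotated for the insert, so expression is presumably driven by the 5′ LTR, as is usual in pBABE vectors. An internal SV40 enhancer/early promoter drives puromycin N-acetyltransferase, allowing puromycin selection of transduced cells. The annotation near the 3′ LTR also flags a short ΔU3-type fragment and a small lacI remnant, both likely backbone relics.

TPR-Met is generally known as a constitutively active form of the Met receptor tyrosine kinase, and the associated publication concerns neoplastic transformation and metastasis in melanocytes. The two additional GenBank records are short, unannotated partial reads that add no feature information.
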