Addgene plasmid #10902: pBABE-puro TPR-Met
Depositing lab: Bob Weinberg. Depositing organization: Whitehead Institute for Biomedical Research. Publication: The melanocyte differentiation program predisposes to metastasis after neoplastic transformation. Gupta PB, Kuperwasser C, Brunet JP, Ramaswamy S, Kuo WL, Gray JW, Naber SP, Weinberg RA. Nat Genet. 2005 Oct . 37(10):1047-54. 10.1038/ng1634 PubMed 16142232.
Backbone
  Vector backbone: pBABE-puro
  Backbone size w/o insert (bp): 5100
  Vector type: Mammalian Expression, Retroviral
  Selectable markers: Puromycin
Growth in bacteria
  Bacterial resistance: Ampicillin, 100 μg/mL
  Growth temperature: 37°C
  Growth strain: DH5alpha
  Copy number: High Copy
Gene/Insert
  Cloning method: Restriction Enzyme; 5′ cloning site BamHI (not destroyed); 3′ cloning site SalI (not destroyed)
  Sequencing primers: 5′ pBABE 5'; 3′ pBABE-3
Resource information
  A portion of this plasmid was derived from a plasmid made by: G. Vande Woude
Terms and licenses: Academic/Nonprofit Terms; Industry Terms: Not Available to Industry
Depositor comments: For a complete description of the TPR-met fusion, see PubMed ID: 3821733
How to cite: pBABE-puro TPR-Met was a gift from Bob Weinberg (Addgene plasmid # 10902 ; http://n2t.net/addgene:10902 ; RRID:Addgene_10902)
