LOCUS       Exported 858 bp ds-DNA linear SYN 17-MAY-2021
DEFINITION  synthetic linear DNA
ACCESSION   .
VERSION     .
KEYWORDS    pBABE-puro TPR-Met
SOURCE      synthetic DNA construct
  ORGANISM  synthetic DNA construct
REFERENCE   1 (bases 1 to 858)
  AUTHORS   Gupta PB, Kuperwasser C, Brunet JP, Ramaswamy S, Kuo WL, Gray JW,
            Naber SP, Weinberg RA
  TITLE     The melanocyte differentiation program predisposes to metastasis
            after neoplastic transformation.
  JOURNAL   Nat Genet. 2005 Oct . 37(10):1047-54.
  PUBMED    16142232
REFERENCE   2 (bases 1 to 858)
  AUTHORS   .
  TITLE     Direct Submission
  JOURNAL   Exported May 17, 2021 from SnapGene Server 1.1.58
            http://www.snapgene.com
FEATURES             Location/Qualifiers
     source          1..858
                     /organism="synthetic DNA construct"
                     /mol_type="other DNA"
ORIGIN
        1 agttttggac tccaatatga caggagtgtt gtcacggctg caggccattg gtccgtggcc
       61 tgtgggacca agcctctggt tctgatgctc tgtcagataa gaaattcctt agaatccagt
      121 aatttaaata acaatacaag tcctataata gtgcaatttt ggcaagagca aagaatatcg
      181 atggcctttt aaaggtcagg cagtgaaaaa accattggac aaagtgtgga ctgttgcttt
      241 gacatagtac tagcactatg atgtctccca gaaggaggct ggtcgtgtgt ccacctcatc
      301 atcagcgtta tcttctgatg acaacagaga aggatacgga gcgacacatt ttacgttcac
      361 ataagtagcg ttcacatgga catagtgctc cccaatgaaa gtagagaaga tcgctgatat
      421 ccgggacacc agttcagaaa aggatgggcg catttcggct ttagggtgcc agcattttag
      481 cattacttca tataaggggt ctgggcagta ttcgggttgt aggagtcttc tcccttgcaa
      541 caagtaaaca gttatatcaa aggtgtttac gtcaggataa ggtggggctc ctcttgtcat
      601 cagctcccag aggagcacgc caaaggacca cacatctgac ttggtggtaa acttttgagt
      661 ttgcagactt tccaaagcca tccacttcac tggcagcttt gcacctgttt tgttgtgtac
      721 actatagtat tctttatcat acatgtctct ggcaagacca aaatcagcaa ccttgactgt
      781 gaatttttca tccagcatac agtttcttgc agccaagtct ctgtggacaa actttttgct
      841 tgcaagatat ttcatgcc
//
