LOCUS       Exported 622 bp ds-DNA linear SYN 17-MAY-2021
DEFINITION  synthetic linear DNA
ACCESSION   .
VERSION     .
KEYWORDS    pBABE-puro TPR-Met
SOURCE      synthetic DNA construct
  ORGANISM  synthetic DNA construct
REFERENCE   1 (bases 1 to 622)
  AUTHORS   Gupta PB, Kuperwasser C, Brunet JP, Ramaswamy S, Kuo WL, Gray JW,
            Naber SP, Weinberg RA
  TITLE     The melanocyte differentiation program predisposes to metastasis
            after neoplastic transformation.
  JOURNAL   Nat Genet. 2005 Oct . 37(10):1047-54.
  PUBMED    16142232
REFERENCE   2 (bases 1 to 622)
  AUTHORS   .
  TITLE     Direct Submission
  JOURNAL   Exported May 17, 2021 from SnapGene Server 1.1.58
            http://www.snapgene.com
FEATURES             Location/Qualifiers
     source          1..622
                     /organism="synthetic DNA construct"
                     /mol_type="other DNA"
ORIGIN
        1 ccgggggcgg tgaggtgctg ttgctgaaac gctgccgctg agggtggact cgatttccca
       61 gggtcccgcc gcgggagtct ccggcgggcg ggcgcgcgcg agccaccgag cgaggtgata
      121 gaggcggcgg cccaggcgtc tgggtcctgc tggtcttcgc ctttcttctc cgcttctacc
      181 ccgtcggccg ctgccactgg ggtccctggc cccaccgaca tggcggcggt gttgcagcaa
      241 gtcctggagc gcacggagct gaacaagctg cccaagtctg tccagaacaa acttgaaaag
      301 ttccttgctg atcagcaatc cgagatcgat ggcctgaagg ggcggcatga gaaatttaag
      361 gtggagagcg aacaacagta ttttgaaata gaaaagaggt tgtcccacag tcaggagaga
      421 cttgtgaatg aaacccgaga gtgtcaaagc ttgcggcttg agctagagaa actcaacaat
      481 caactgaagg cactaactga gaaaaacaaa gaacttgaaa ttgctcagga tcgcaatatt
      541 gccattcaga gccaatttac aagaacaaag gaagaattag aagctgagaa aagagactta
      601 attagaacca atgagagact at
//
